>Addgene plasmid #101275 | pAAV-CaMKII-ASAP2s | depositor full sequence | sequence record 191034 | pAAV-CaMKII-ASAP2s sequence 6656 bps
CCTGCAGGCAGCTGCGCGCTCGCTCGCTCACTGAGGCCGCCCGGGCAAAGCCCGGGCGTCGGGCGACCTT
TGGTCGCCCGGCCTCAGTGAGCGAGCGAGCGCGCAGAGAGGGAGTGGCCAACTCCATCACTAGGGGTTCC
TGCGGCCGCACGCGTTTAACATTATGGCCTTAGGTCACTTCATCTCCATGGGGTTCTTCTTCTGATTTTC
TAGAAAATGAGATGGGGGTGCAGAGAGCTTCCTCAGTGACCTGCCCAGGGTCACATCAGAAATGTCAGAG
CTAGAACTTGAACTCAGATTACTAATCTTAAATTCCATGCCTTGGGGGCATGCAAGTACGATATACAGAA
GGAGTGAACTCATTAGGGCAGATGACCAATGAGTTTAGGAAAGAAGAGTCCAGGGCAGGGTACATCTACA
CCACCCGCCCAGCCCTGGGTGAGTCCAGCCACGTTCACCTCATTATAGTTGCCTCTCTCCAGTCCTACCT
TGACGGGAAGCACAAGCAGAAACTGGGACAGGAGCCCCAGGAGACCAAATCTTCATGGTCCCTCTGGGAG
GATGGGTGGGGAGAGCTGTGGCAGAGGCCTCAGGAGGGGCCCTGCTGCTCAGTGGTGACAGATAGGGGTG
AGAAAGCAGACAGAGTCATTCCGTCAGCATTCTGGGTCTGTTTGGTACTTCTTCTCACGCTAAGGTGGCG
GTGTGATATGCACAATGGCTAAAAAGCAGGGAGAGCTGGAAAGAAACAAGGACAGAGACAGAGGCCAAGT
CAACCAGACCAATTCCCAGAGGAAGCAAAGAAACCATTACAGAGACTACAAGGGGGAAGGGAAGGAGAGA
TGAATTAGCTTCCCCTGTAAACCTTAGAACCCAGCTGTTGCCAGGGCAACGGGGCAATACCTGTCTCTTC
AGAGGAGATGAAGTTGCCAGGGTAACTACATCCTGTCTTTCTCAAGGACCATCCCAGAATGTGGCACCCA
CTAGCCGTTACCATAGCAACTGCCTCTTTGCCCCACTTAATCCCATCCCGTCTGTTAAAAGGGCCCTATA
GTTGGAGGTGGGGGAGGTAGGAAGAGCGATGATCACTTGTGGACTAAGTTTGTTCGCATCCCCTTCTCCA
ACCCCCTCAGTACATCACCCTGGGGGAACAGGGTCCACTTGCTCCTGGGCCCACACAGTCCTGCAGTATT
GTGTATATAAGGCCAGGGCAAAGAGGAGCAGGTTTTAAAGTGAAAGGCAGGCAGGTGTTGGGGAGGCAGT
TACCGGGGCAACGGGAACAGGGCGTTTCGGAGGTGGTTGCCATGGGGACCTGGATGCTGACGAAGGCTCG
CGAGGCTGTGAGCAGCCACAGTGCCCTGCTCAGAAGCCCCAAGCTCGTCAGTCAAGCCGGTTCTCCGTTT
GCACTCAGGAGCACGGGCAGGCGAGTGGCCCCTAGTTCTGGGGGCAGCTCTAGAGCGGTACCGGATCCGC
CACCATGGAGACGACTGTGAGGTATGAACAGGGGTCAGAGCTCACTAAAACTTCGAGCTCTCCAACAGCA
GATGAGCCCACGATAAAGATTGATGATGGTCGTGATGAGGGTAATGAACAAGACAGCTGTTCCAATACCA
TTAGGAGAAAAATTTCCCCGTTTGTGATGTCATTTGGATTCAGAGTATTTGGAGTTGTGCTTATCATTGT
AGACATCATAGTGGTGATTGTGGATCTGGCCATCAGTGAGAAGAAAAGAGGCATTAGAGAGATTCTTGAA
GGTGTTTCCCTGGCTATAGCACTCTTCTTCCTTGTTGATGTTCTCATGAGAGTGTTTGTTGAAGGCTTCA
AGAACTATTTCCGGTCCAAACTGAATACTTTGGATGCAGTCATAGTAGTGGGCACTCTGCTAATTAATAT
GACCTACTCCTTCTCTGACCTTGCTGCCTTTAACAGCCATAACGTGTATATTACCGCGGATAAACAGAAA
AACGGCATTAAAGCGAACTTTACCGTGCGCCATAACGTGGAAGATGGCAGCGTGCAGCTGGCGGATCATT
ATCAGCAGAACACCCCGATTGGCGATGGCCCGGTGCTGCTGCCGGATAACCATTATCTGAGCACCCAGAC
CGTGCTGAGCAAAGATCCGAACGAAAAACGCGATCACATGGTGCTGCTGGAATTTGTGACCGCAGCGGGC
ATTACACACGGCATGGATGAACTGTATGGCGGCACCGGCGGCAGCGCGAGCCAGGGCGAAGAACTGTTTA
CCGGCGTGGTGCCGATTCTGGTGGAACTGGATGGCGATGTGAACGGCCATAAATTTAGCGTGCGCGGCGA
AGGCGAAGGCGATGCGACCATTGGCAAACTGACCCTGAAATTTATTTGCACCACCGGCAAACTACCGGTG
CCGTGGCCGACCCTGGTGACCACCTTAACCTATGGCGTGCAGTGCTTTAGCCGCTATCCGGATCATATGA
AACGCCATGATTTTTTTAAAAGCGCGATGCCGGAAGGCTATGTGCAGGAACGCACCATTAGCTTTAAAGA
TGATGGCAAATATAAAACCCGCGCGGTGGTGAAATTTGAAGGCGATACCCTGGTGAACCGCATTGAACTG
AAAGGCACCGATTTTAAAGAAGATGGCAACATTCTGGGGCATAAACTGGAATATAACACAGATCAGATGC
CGCAGATGGTTACTCTTCTTCGAGTTCTGAGAATTGTTATCTTAATAAGAATATTTCAGCTGGCTTCACA
GAAGAAACAACTTGAAGTGGTAACCTAAGAATTCGATATCAAGCTTATCGATAATCAACCTCTGGATTAC
AAAATTTGTGAAAGATTGACTGGTATTCTTAACTATGTTGCTCCTTTTACGCTATGTGGATACGCTGCTT
TAATGCCTTTGTATCATGCTATTGCTTCCCGTATGGCTTTCATTTTCTCCTCCTTGTATAAATCCTGGTT
GCTGTCTCTTTATGAGGAGTTGTGGCCCGTTGTCAGGCAACGTGGCGTGGTGTGCACTGTGTTTGCTGAC
GCAACCCCCACTGGTTGGGGCATTGCCACCACCTGTCAGCTCCTTTCCGGGACTTTCGCTTTCCCCCTCC
CTATTGCCACGGCGGAACTCATCGCCGCCTGCCTTGCCCGCTGCTGGACAGGGGCTCGGCTGTTGGGCAC
TGACAATTCCGTGGTGTTGTCGGGGAAATCATCGTCCTTTCCTTGGCTGCTCGCCTGTGTTGCCACCTGG
ATTCTGCGCGGGACGTCCTTCTGCTACGTCCCTTCGGCCCTCAATCCAGCGGACCTTCCTTCCCGCGGCC
TGCTGCCGGCTCTGCGGCCTCTTCCGCGTCTTCGCCTTCGCCCTCAGACGAGTCGGATCTCCCTTTGGGC
CGCCTCCCCGCATCGATACCGAGCGCTGCTCGAGAGATCTACGGGTGGCATCCCTGTGACCCCTCCCCAG
TGCCTCTCCTGGCCCTGGAAGTTGCCACTCCAGTGCCCACCAGCCTTGTCCTAATAAAATTAAGTTGCAT
CATTTTGTCTGACTAGGTGTCCTTCTATAATATTATGGGGTGGAGGGGGGTGGTATGGAGCAAGGGGCAA
GTTGGGAAGACAACCTGTAGGGCCTGCGGGGTCTATTGGGAACCAAGCTGGAGTGCAGTGGCACAATCTT
GGCTCACTGCAATCTCCGCCTCCTGGGTTCAAGCGATTCTCCTGCCTCAGCCTCCCGAGTTGTTGGGATT
CCAGGCATGCATGACCAGGCTCAGCTAATTTTTGTTTTTTTGGTAGAGACGGGGTTTCACCATATTGGCC
AGGCTGGTCTCCAACTCCTAATCTCAGGTGATCTACCCACCTTGGCCTCCCAAATTGCTGGGATTACAGG
CGTGAACCACTGCTCCCTTCCCTGTCCTTCTGATTTTGTAGGTAACCACGTGCGGACCGAGCGGCCGCAG
GAACCCCTAGTGATGGAGTTGGCCACTCCCTCTCTGCGCGCTCGCTCGCTCACTGAGGCCGGGCGACCAA
AGGTCGCCCGACGCCCGGGCTTTGCCCGGGCGGCCTCAGTGAGCGAGCGAGCGCGCAGCTGCCTGCAGGG
GCGCCTGATGCGGTATTTTCTCCTTACGCATCTGTGCGGTATTTCACACCGCATA
[142 nt withheld, positions 4116-4257]
C
[141 nt withheld, positions 4259-4399]
CCTTTGACGTTGGAGTCCACGTTCTTT
[37 nt withheld, positions 4427-4463]
ACCCTATCTCGGGCTATTCTTTTGATTTATAAGGGATTTTGCCGATTTCGGCCTATTGGTTAAAAAATGA
GCTGATTTAACAAAAATTTAACGCGAATTTTAACAAAATATTAACGTTTACAATTTTATGGTGCACTCTC
AGTACAATCTGCTCTGATGCCGCATAGTTAAGCCAGCCCCGACACCCGCCAACACCCGCTGACGCGCCCT
GACGGGCTTGTCTGCTCCCGGCATCCGCTTACAGACAAGCTGTGACCGTCTCCGGGAGCTGCATGTGTCA
GAGGTTTTCACCGTCATCACCGAAACGCGCGAGACGAAAGGGCCTCGTGATACGCCTATTTTTATAGGTT
AATGTCATGATAATAATGGTTTCTTAGACGTCAGGTGGCACTTTTCGGGGAAATGTGCGCGGAACCCCTA
TTTGTTTATTTTTCTAAATACATTCAAATATGTATCCGCTCATGAGACAATAACCCTGATAAATGCTTCA
ATAATATTGAAAAAGGAAGAGTATGAGTATTCAACATTTCCGTGTCGCCCTTATTCCCTTTTTTGCGGCA
TTTTGCCTTCCTGTTTTTGCTCACCCAGAAACGCTGGTGAAAGTAAAAGATGCTGAAGATCAGTTGGGTG
CACGAGTGGGTTACATCGAACTGGATCTCAACAGCGGTAAGATCCTTGAGAGTTTTCGCCCCGAAGAACG
TTTTCCAATGATGAGCACTTTTAAAGTTCTGCTATGTGGCGCGGTATTATCCCGTATTGACGCCGGGCAA
GAGCAACTCGGTCGCCGCATACACTATTCTCAGAATGACTTGGTTGAGTACTCACCAGTCACAGAAAAGC
ATCTTACGGATGGCATGACAGTAAGAGAATTATGCAGTGCTGCCATAACCATGAGTGATAACACTGCGGC
CAACTTACTTCTGACAACGATCGGAGGACCGAAGGAGCTAACCGCTTTTTTGCACAACATGGGGGATCAT
GTAACTCGCCTTGATCGTTGGGAACCGGAGCTGAATGAAGCCATACCAAACGACGAGCGTGACACCACGA
TGCCTGTAGCAATGGCAACAACGTTGCGCAAACTATTAACTGGCGAACTACTTACTCTAGCTTCCCGGCA
ACAATTAATAGACTGGATGGAGGCGGATAAAGTTGCAGGACCACTTCTGCGCTCGGCCCTTCCGGCTGGC
TGGTTTATTGCTGATAAATCTGGAGCCGGTGAGCGTGGGTCTCGCGGTATCATTGCAGCACTGGGGCCAG
ATGGTAAGCCCTCCCGTATCGTAGTTATCTACACGACGGGGAGTCAGGCAACTATGGATGAACGAAATAG
ACAGATCGCTGAGATAGGTGCCTCACTGATTAAGCATTGGTAACTGTCAGACCAAGTTTACTCATATATA
CTTTAGATTGATTTAAAACTTCATTTTTAATTTAAAAGGATCTAGGTGAAGATCCTTTTTGATAATCTCA
TGACCAAAATCCCTTAACGTGAGTTTTCGTTCCACTGAGCGTCAGACCCCGTAGAAAAGATCAAAGGATC
TTCTTGAGATCCTTTTTTTCTGCGCGTAATCTGCTGCTTGCAAACAAAAAAACCACCGCTACCAGCGGTG
GTTTGTTTGCCGGATCAAGAGCTACCAACTCTTTTTCCGAAGGTAACTGGCTTCAGCAGAGCGCAGATAC
CAAATACTGTCCTTCTAGTGTAGCCGTAGTTAGGCCACCACTTCAAGAACTCTGTAGCACCGCCTACATA
CCTCGCTCTGCTAATCCTGTTACCAGTGGCTGCTGCCAGTGGCGATAAGTCGTGTCTTACCGGGTTGGAC
TCAAGACGATAGTTACCGGATAAGGCGCAGCGGTCGGGCTGAACGGGGGGTTCGTGCACACAGCCCAGCT
TGGAGCGAACGACCTACACCGAACTGAGATACCTACAGCGTGAGCTATGAGAAAGCGCCACGCTTCCCGA
AGGGAGAAAGGCGGACAGGTATCCGGTAAGCGGCAGGGTCGGAACAGGAGAGCGCACGAGGGAGCTTCCA
GGGGGAAACGCCTGGTATCTTTATAGTCCTGTCGGGTTTCGCCACCTCTGACTTGAGCGTCGATTTTTGT
GATGCTCGTCAGGGGGGCGGAGCCTATGGAAAAACGCCAGCAACGCGGCCTTTTTACGGTTCCTGGCCTT
TTGCTGGCCTTTTGCTCACATGT
Features (pLannotate 1.2.2; 14 found; start..end, strand, type, name):
      1..141     -  repeat_region  AAV2 ITR: inverted terminal repeat of adeno-associated virus serotype 2 inverted
    160..1448    +  promoter       CaMKII promoter: promoter for the mouse calcium/calmodulin-dependent kinase II α subunit
   1931..2647    +  CDS            cEGFP: cEGFP is a basic (constitutively fluorescent) green fluorescent protein published in 2008, derived from Aequorea victoria.
   2759..2783    +  misc_feature   MCS (fragment): pBluescript multiple cloning site
   2783..3371    +  misc_feature   WPRE: woodchuck hepatitis virus posttranscriptional regulatory element
   3403..3879    +  polyA_signal   hGH poly(A) signal: human growth hormone polyadenylation signal
   3919..4059    +  repeat_region  AAV2 ITR: inverted terminal repeat of adeno-associated virus serotype 2 inverted
   4064..4115    -  misc_feature   bom (fragment): basis of mobility region from pBR322
   4134..4514    +  rep_origin     M13 ori (sequence partly withheld): M13 bacteriophage origin of replication; arrow indicates direction of (+) strand synthesis
   4590..4639    -  misc_feature   bom (fragment): basis of mobility region from pBR322
   4741..4776    -  CDS            rop (fragment): Rop protein, which maintains plasmids at low copy number; rop
   4871..4975    +  promoter       AmpR promoter: bla
   4976..5836    +  CDS            AmpR: β-lactamase; bla; confers resistance to ampicillin, carbenicillin, and related antibiotics
   6007..6595    +  rep_origin     ori: high-copy-number ColE1/pMB1/pBR322/pUC origin of replication
