>Addgene plasmid #101275 | pAAV-CaMKII-ASAP2s | addgene full sequence | sequence record 198911 | Addgene NGS Result
GGCAGCTGCGCGCTCGCTCGCTCACTGAGGCCGCCCGGGCGTCGGGCGACCTTTGGTCGCCCGGCCTCAG
TGAGCGAGCGAGCGCGCAGAGAGGGAGTGGCCAACTCCATCACTAGGGGTTCCTGCGGCCGCACGCGTTT
AACATTATGGCCTTAGGTCACTTCATCTCCATGGGGTTCTTCTTCTGATTTTCTAGAAAATGAGATGGGG
GTGCAGAGAGCTTCCTCAGTGACCTGCCCAGGGTCACATCAGAAATGTCAGAGCTAGAACTTGAACTCAG
ATTACTAATCTTAAATTCCATGCCTTGGGGGCATGCAAGTACGATATACAGAAGGAGTGAACTCATTAGG
GCAGATGACCAATGAGTTTAGGAAAGAAGAGTCCAGGGCAGGGTACATCTACACCACCCGCCCAGCCCTG
GGTGAGTCCAGCCACGTTCACCTCATTATAGTTGCCTCTCTCCAGTCCTACCTTGACGGGAAGCACAAGC
AGAAACTGGGACAGGAGCCCCAGGAGACCAAATCTTCATGGTCCCTCTGGGAGGATGGGTGGGGAGAGCT
GTGGCAGAGGCCTCAGGAGGGGCCCTGCTGCTCAGTGGTGACAGATAGGGGTGAGAAAGCAGACAGAGTC
ATTCCGTCAGCATTCTGGGTCTGTTTGGTACTTCTTCTCACGCTAAGGTGGCGGTGTGATATGCACAATG
GCTAAAAAGCAGGGAGAGCTGGAAAGAAACAAGGACAGAGACAGAGGCCAAGTCAACCAGACCAATTCCC
AGAGGAAGCAAAGAAACCATTACAGAGACTACAAGGGGGAAGGGAAGGAGAGATGAATTAGCTTCCCCTG
TAAACCTTAGAACCCAGCTGTTGCCAGGGCAACGGGGCAATACCTGTCTCTTCAGAGGAGATGAAGTTGC
CAGGGTAACTACATCCTGTCTTTCTCAAGGACCATCCCAGAATGTGGCACCCACTAGCCGTTACCATAGC
AACTGCCTCTTTGCCCCACTTAATCCCATCCCGTCTGTTAAAAGGGCCCTATAGTTGGAGGTGGGGGAGG
TAGGAAGAGCGATGATCACTTGTGGACTAAGTTTGTTCGCATCCCCTTCTCCAACCCCCTCAGTACATCA
CCCTGGGGGAACAGGGTCCACTTGCTCCTGGGCCCACACAGTCCTGCAGTATTGTGTATATAAGGCCAGG
GCAAAGAGGAGCAGGTTTTAAAGTGAAAGGCAGGCAGGTGTTGGGGAGGCAGTTACCGGGGCAACGGGAA
CAGGGCGTTTCGGAGGTGGTTGCCATGGGGACCTGGATGCTGACGAAGGCTCGCGAGGCTGTGAGCAGCC
ACAGTGCCCTGCTCAGAAGCCCCAAGCTCGTCAGTCAAGCCGGTTCTCCGTTTGCACTCAGGAGCACGGG
CAGGCGAGTGGCCCCTAGTTCTGGGGGCAGCTCTAGAGCGGTACCGGATCCGCCACCATGGAGACGACTG
TGAGGTATGAACAGGGGTCAGAGCTCACTAAAACTTCGAGCTCTCCAACAGCAGATGAGCCCACGATAAA
GATTGATGATGGTCGTGATGAGGGTAATGAACAAGACAGCTGTTCCAATACCATTAGGAGAAAAATTTCC
CCGTTTGTGATGTCATTTGGATTCAGAGTATTTGGAGTTGTGCTTATCATTGTAGACATCATAGTGGTGA
TTGTGGATCTGGCCATCAGTGAGAAGAAAAGAGGCATTAGAGAGATTCTTGAAGGTGTTTCCCTGGCTAT
AGCACTCTTCTTCCTTGTTGATGTTCTCATGAGAGTGTTTGTTGAAGGCTTCAAGAACTATTTCCGGTCC
AAACTGAATACTTTGGATGCAGTCATAGTAGTGGGCACTCTGCTAATTAATATGACCTACTCCTTCTCTG
ACCTTGCTGCCTTTAACAGCCATAACGTGTATATTACCGCGGATAAACAGAAAAACGGCATTAAAGCGAA
CTTTACCGTGCGCCATAACGTGGAAGATGGCAGCGTGCAGCTGGCGGATCATTATCAGCAGAACACCCCG
ATTGGCGATGGCCCGGTGCTGCTGCCGGATAACCATTATCTGAGCACCCAGACCGTGCTGAGCAAAGATC
CGAACGAAAAACGCGATCACATGGTGCTGCTGGAATTTGTGACCGCAGCGGGCATTACACACGGCATGGA
TGAACTGTATGGCGGCACCGGCGGCAGCGCGAGCCAGGGCGAAGAACTGTTTACCGGCGTGGTGCCGATT
CTGGTGGAACTGGATGGCGATGTGAACGGCCATAAATTTAGCGTGCGCGGCGAAGGCGAAGGCGATGCGA
CCATTGGCAAACTGACCCTGAAATTTATTTGCACCACCGGCAAACTACCGGTGCCGTGGCCGACCCTGGT
GACCACCTTAACCTATGGCGTGCAGTGCTTTAGCCGCTATCCGGATCATATGAAACGCCATGATTTTTTT
AAAAGCGCGATGCCGGAAGGCTATGTGCAGGAACGCACCATTAGCTTTAAAGATGATGGCAAATATAAAA
CCCGCGCGGTGGTGAAATTTGAAGGCGATACCCTGGTGAACCGCATTGAACTGAAAGGCACCGATTTTAA
AGAAGATGGCAACATTCTGGGGCATAAACTGGAATATAACACAGATCAGATGCCGCAGATGGTTACTCTT
CTTCGAGTTCTGAGAATTGTTATCTTAATAAGAATATTTCAGCTGGCTTCACAGAAGAAACAACTTGAAG
TGGTAACCTAATGAGAATTCGATATCAAGCTTATCGATAATCAACCTCTGGATTACAAAATTTGTGAAAG
ATTGACTGGTATTCTTAACTATGTTGCTCCTTTTACGCTATGTGGATACGCTGCTTTAATGCCTTTGTAT
CATGCTATTGCTTCCCGTATGGCTTTCATTTTCTCCTCCTTGTATAAATCCTGGTTGCTGTCTCTTTATG
AGGAGTTGTGGCCCGTTGTCAGGCAACGTGGCGTGGTGTGCACTGTGTTTGCTGACGCAACCCCCACTGG
TTGGGGCATTGCCACCACCTGTCAGCTCCTTTCCGGAACTTTCGCTTTCCCCCTCCCTATTGCCACGGCG
GAACTCATCGCCGCCTGCCTTGCCCGCTGCTGGACAGGGGCTCGGCTGTTGGGCACTGACAATTCCGTGG
TGTTGTCGGGGAAATCATCGTCCTTTCCTTGGCTGCTCGCCTATGTTGCCACCTGGATTCTGCGCGGGAC
GTCCTTCTGCTACGTCCCTTCGGCCCTCAATCCAGCGGACCTTCCTTCCCGCGGCCTGCTGCCGGCTCTG
CGGCCTCTTCCGCGTCTTCGCCTTCGCCCTCAGACGAGTCGGATCTCCCTTTGGGCCGCCTCCCCGCATC
GATACCGAGCGCTGCTCGAGAGATCTACGGGTGGCATCCCTGTGACCCCTCCCCAGTGCCTCTCCTGGCC
CTGGAAGTTGCCACTCCAGTGCCCACCAGCCTTGTCCTAATAAAATTAAGTTGCATCATTTTGTCTGACT
AGGTGTCCTTCTATAATATTATGGGGTGGAGGGGGGTGGTATGGAGCAAGGGGCAAGTTGGGAAGACAAC
CTGTAGGGCCTGCGGGGTCTATTGGGAACCAAGCTGGAGTGCAGTGGCACAATCTTGGCTCACTGCAATC
TCCGCCTCCTGGGTTCAAGCGATTCTCCTGCCTCAGCCTCCCGAGTTGTTGGGATTCCAGGCATGCATGA
CCAGGCTCAGCTAATTTTTGTTTTTTTGGTAGAGACGGGGTTTCACCATATTGGCCAGGCTGGTCTCCAA
CTCCTAATCTCAGGTGATCTACCCACCTTGGCCTCCCAAATTGCTGGGATTACAGGCGTGAACCACTGCT
CCCTTCCCTGTCCTTCTGATTTTGTAGGTAACCACGTGCGGACCGAGCGGCCGCAGGAACCCCTAGTGAT
GGAGTTGGCCACTCCCTCTCTGCGCGCTCGCTCGCTCACTGAGGCCGGGCGACCAAAGGTCGCCCGACGC
CCGGGCTTTGCCCGGGCGGCCTCAGTGAGCGAGCGAGCGCGCAGCTGCCTGCAGGGGCGCCTGATGCGGT
ATTTTCTCCTTACGCATCTGTGCGGTATTTCACACCGCATA
[95 nt withheld, positions 4102-4196]
T
[46 nt withheld, positions 4198-4243]
C
[141 nt withheld, positions 4245-4385]
CCTTTGACGTTGGAGTCCACGTTCTTT
[37 nt withheld, positions 4413-4449]
ACTCTATCTCGGGCTATTCTTTTGATTTATAAGGGATTTTGCCGATTTCGGTCTATTGGTTAAAAAATGA
GCTGATTTAACAAAAATTTAACGCGAATTTTAACAAAATATTAACGTTTACAATTTTATGGTGCACTCTC
AGTACAATCTGCTCTGATGCCGCATAGTTAAGCCAGCCCCGACACCCGCCAACACCCGCTGACGCGCCCT
GACGGGCTTGTCTGCTCCCGGCATCCGCTTACAGACAAGCTGTGACCGTCTCCGGGAGCTGCATGTGTCA
GAGGTTTTCACCGTCATCACCGAAACGCGCGAGACGAAAGGGCCTCGTGATACGCCTATTTTTATAGGTT
AATGTCATGATAATAATGGTTTCTTAGACGTCAGGTGGCACTTTTCGGGGAAATGTGCGCGGAACCCCTA
TTTGTTTATTTTTCTAAATACATTCAAATATGTATCCGCTCATGAGACAATAACCCTGATAAATGCTTCA
ATAATATTGAAAAAGGAAGAGTATGAGTATTCAACATTTCCGTGTCGCCCTTATTCCCTTTTTTGCGGCA
TTTTGCCTTCCTGTTTTTGCTCACCCAGAAACGCTGGTGAAAGTAAAAGATGCTGAAGATCAGTTGGGTG
CACGAGTGGGTTACATCGAACTGGATCTCAACAGCGGTAAGATCCTTGAGAGTTTTCGCCCCGAAGAACG
TTTTCCAATGATGAGCACTTTTAAAGTTCTGCTATGTGGCGCGGTATTATCCCGTATTGACGCCGGGCAA
GAGCAACTCGGTCGCCGCATACACTATTCTCAGAATGACTTGGTTGAGTACTCACCAGTCACAGAAAAGC
ATCTTACGGATGGCATGACAGTAAGAGAATTATGCAGTGCTGCCATAACCATGAGTGATAACACTGCGGC
CAACTTACTTCTGACAACGATCGGAGGACCGAAGGAGCTAACCGCTTTTTTGCACAACATGGGGGATCAT
GTAACTCGCCTTGATCGTTGGGAACCGGAGCTGAATGAAGCCATACCAAACGACGAGCGTGACACCACGA
TGCCTGTAGCAATGGCAACAACGTTGCGCAAACTATTAACTGGCGAACTACTTACTCTAGCTTCCCGGCA
ACAATTAATAGACTGGATGGAGGCGGATAAAGTTGCAGGACCACTTCTGCGCTCGGCCCTTCCGGCTGGC
TGGTTTATTGCTGATAAATCTGGAGCCGGTGAGCGTGGGTCTCGCGGTATCATTGCAGCACTGGGGCCAG
ATGGTAAGCCCTCCCGTATCGTAGTTATCTACACGACGGGGAGTCAGGCAACTATGGATGAACGAAATAG
ACAGATCGCTGAGATAGGTGCCTCACTGATTAAGCATTGGTAACTGTCAGACCAAGTTTACTCATATATA
CTTTAGATTGATTTAAAACTTCATTTTTAATTTAAAAGGATCTAGGTGAAGATCCTTTTTGATAATCTCA
TGACCAAAATCCCTTAACGTGAGTTTTCGTTCCACTGAGCGTCAGACCCCGTAGAAAAGATCAAAGGATC
TTCTTGAGATCCTTTTTTTCTGCGCGTAATCTGCTGCTTGCAAACAAAAAAACCACCGCTACCAGCGGTG
GTTTGTTTGCCGGATCAAGAGCTACCAACTCTTTTTCCGAAGGTAACTGGCTTCAGCAGAGCGCAGATAC
CAAATACTGTTCTTCTAGTGTAGCCGTAGTTAGGCCACCACTTCAAGAACTCTGTAGCACCGCCTACATA
CCTCGCTCTGCTAATCCTGTTACCAGTGGCTGCTGCCAGTGGCGATAAGTCGTGTCTTACCGGGTTGGAC
TCAAGACGATAGTTACCGGATAAGGCGCAGCGGTCGGGCTGAACGGGGGGTTCGTGCACACAGCCCAGCT
TGGAGCGAACGACCTACACCGAACTGAGATACCTACAGCGTGAGCTATGAGAAAGCGCCACGCTTCCCGA
AGGGAGAAAGGCGGACAGGTATCCGGTAAGCGGCAGGGTCGGAACAGGAGAGCGCACGAGGGAGCTTCCA
GGGGGAAACGCCTGGTATCTTTATAGTCCTGTCGGGTTTCGCCACCTCTGACTTGAGCGTCGATTTTTGT
GATGCTCGTCAGGGGGGCGGAGCCTATGGAAAAACGCCAGCAACGCGGCCTTTTTACGGTTCCTGGCCTT
TTGCTGGCCTTTTGCTCACATGTCCTGCA
Features (pLannotate 1.2.2; 15 found; start..end, strand, type, name):
      6..33      +  repeat_region  AAV2 ITR (fragment): inverted terminal repeat of adeno-associated virus serotype 2 inverted
     62..89      +  repeat_region  AAV2 ITR (fragment): inverted terminal repeat of adeno-associated virus serotype 2 inverted
    143..1431    +  promoter       CaMKII promoter: promoter for the mouse calcium/calmodulin-dependent kinase II α subunit
   1914..2630    +  CDS            cEGFP: cEGFP is a basic (constitutively fluorescent) green fluorescent protein published in 2008, derived from Aequorea victoria.
   2745..2769    +  misc_feature   MCS (fragment): pBluescript multiple cloning site
   2769..3357    +  misc_feature   WPRE: woodchuck hepatitis virus posttranscriptional regulatory element
   3389..3865    +  polyA_signal   hGH poly(A) signal: human growth hormone polyadenylation signal
   3905..4045    +  repeat_region  AAV2 ITR: inverted terminal repeat of adeno-associated virus serotype 2 inverted
   4050..4101    -  misc_feature   bom (fragment): basis of mobility region from pBR322
   4120..4575    +  rep_origin     f1 ori (sequence partly withheld): f1 bacteriophage origin of replication; arrow indicates direction of (+) strand synthesis
   4576..4625    -  misc_feature   bom (fragment): basis of mobility region from pBR322
   4727..4762    -  CDS            rop (fragment): Rop protein, which maintains plasmids at low copy number; rop
   4857..4961    +  promoter       AmpR promoter: bla
   4962..5822    +  CDS            AmpR: β-lactamase; bla; confers resistance to ampicillin, carbenicillin, and related antibiotics
   5993..6581    +  rep_origin     ori: high-copy-number ColE1/pMB1/pBR322/pUC origin of replication
