[The description below was written by a language model from this plasmid's Addgene catalogue record and pLannotate feature annotations shown in this document.]
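Description:
pAAV-CaMKII-ASAP2s is an adeno-associated virus transfer plasmid (pAAV backbone, about 6.66 kb) that also serves as a mammalian expression vector. It carries the genetically encoded voltage indicator ASAP2s and is intended for expression in excitatory glutamatergic neurons. In bacteria it replicates from a high-copy ColE1/pUC-type origin and is selected with ampicillin through the bla gene and its own promoter. A filamentous phage origin (called f1 in one annotation and M13 in the other) and small pBR322-derived remnants (bom and rop fragments) are also present in the backbone.

The expression cassette lies between two AAV2 inverted terminal repeats, which are the cis elements needed for replication and packaging of the intervening DNA into AAV particles. Within them, the mouse CaMKIIα promoter (roughly 1.3 kb) drives the synthetic 1,281 bp ASAP2s insert, cloned between retained BamHI and EcoRI sites. The automated annotation labels only an internal portion of this insert, as a GFP-family (cEGFP) coding sequence. This represents the fluorescent protein module of the sensor rather than a separate reporter, and the flanking parts of the open reading frame are not annotated. Downstream, a WPRE enhances transcript stability and expression, and a human growth hormone polyadenylation signal terminates the transcript.

Two sequence records are provided. The depositor sequence shows a complete left ITR, whereas the repository's sequencing result is 8 nt shorter and detects only fragments of it. The record does not say whether this reflects a real change in the ITR or difficulty reading the repeat. The plasmid is used to produce AAV, or for direct transfection, for optical recording of membrane voltage, including two-photon imaging in neuronal tissue. The depositor notes that newer JEDI-2P sensors are available.
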