Addgene plasmid #101275: pAAV-CaMKII-ASAP2s
Purpose: Genetically encoded voltage indicator (GEVI) ASAP2s in AAV vector for expression in excitatory glutamatergic neurons using the promoter CaMKII
Depositing lab: Francois St-Pierre. Depositing organization: Baylor College of Medicine. Publication: Fast two-photon imaging of subcellular voltage dynamics in neuronal tissue with genetically encoded indicators. Chamberland S, Yang HH, Pan MM, Evans SW, Guan S, Chavarha M, Yang Y, Salesse C, Wu H, Wu JC, Clandinin TR, Toth K, Lin MZ, St-Pierre F. eLife. 2017 Jul 27;6. pii: e25690. doi: 10.7554/eLife.25690. PubMed 28749338.
Backbone
  Vector backbone: pAAV
  Backbone size w/o insert (bp): 5375
  Total vector size (bp): 6656
  Vector type: Mammalian Expression, AAV
Growth in bacteria
  Bacterial resistance: Ampicillin, 100 μg/mL
  Growth temperature: 37°C
  Growth strain: NEB Stable
  Copy number: High Copy
Gene/Insert
  Gene/Insert name: ASAP2s
  Species: Synthetic
  Insert size (bp): 1281
  GenBank ID: MF682491
  Promoter: CAMKIIa
  Cloning method: Restriction Enzyme; 5′ cloning site BamHI (not destroyed); 3′ cloning site EcoRI (not destroyed)
  Sequencing primers: 5′ AGGGTCAGTTTGCCAATGGT; 3′ CCGGTGCTGCTGCCGGATAA
Terms and licenses: Academic/Nonprofit Terms; Industry Terms: Not Available to Industry
Depositor comments: The next-generation JEDI-2P sensors are available at: https://www.addgene.org/browse/article/28223314/
How to cite: pAAV-CaMKII-ASAP2s was a gift from Francois St-Pierre (Addgene plasmid # 101275 ; http://n2t.net/addgene:101275 ; RRID:Addgene_101275)
